Addgene plasmid #84167: pFGC5941-PacI-ath-STTM841a/b-5P
Purpose: target miRNA841a/b for destruction in Arabidopsis thaliana
Depositing lab: Guiliang Tang. Depositing organization: Michigan Technological University. Publication: Construction of short tandem target mimic (STTM) to block the functions of plant and animal microRNAs. Tang G, Yan J, Gu Y, Qiao M, Fan R, Mao Y, Tang X. Methods. 2012 Oct;58(2):118-25. doi: 10.1016/j.ymeth.2012.10.006. Epub 2012 Oct 23. PubMed 23098881.
Backbone
  Vector backbone: pFGC5941-PacI
  Backbone manufacturer: Guiliang Tang (Addgene plasmid # 44182)
  Backbone size w/o insert (bp): 8608
  Vector type: Plant Expression
  Selectable markers: Basta
Growth in bacteria
  Bacterial resistance: Chloramphenicol and Kanamycin, 25 & 50 μg/mL
  Growth temperature: 37°C
  Growth strain: DH5alpha
  Copy number: High Copy
Gene/Insert
  Gene/Insert name: STTM841a/b-5P
  Species: A. thaliana (mustard weed)
  Insert size (bp): 2846
  Promoter: 2x35S
  Cloning method: Restriction Enzyme; 5′ cloning site PacI (not destroyed); 3′ cloning site PacI (not destroyed)
  Sequencing primers: 5′ CACTATCCTTCGCAAGACCCTTCC; 3′ CAACACATGAGCGAAACCCTATAA
Terms and licenses: Academic/Nonprofit Terms; Industry Terms: Not Available to Industry
Depositor comments: The insert within this plasmid contains a 2x35S promoter, STTM, T35S and CmR.
How to cite: pFGC5941-PacI-ath-STTM841a/b-5P was a gift from Guiliang Tang (Addgene plasmid # 84167 ; http://n2t.net/addgene:84167 ; RRID:Addgene_84167)
