[The description below was written by a language model from this plasmid's Addgene catalogue record and pLannotate feature annotations shown in this document.]
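Description:
pFGC5941-PacI-ath-STTM841a/b-5P is a binary T-DNA plant expression vector built on the pFGC5941-PacI backbone and designed to knock down miR841a/b function in Arabidopsis thaliana. The backbone carries the pVS1 replication and stability functions (oriV, RepA, StaA), which allow maintenance in Agrobacterium. It also has a ColE1/pBR322-type origin with a bom site for high-copy propagation in E. coli. A kanamycin resistance gene lies outside the T-DNA borders. Bacterial selection uses both kanamycin and chloramphenicol, because the insert itself contains a chloramphenicol acetyltransferase gene.

The roughly 2.8 kb insert sits between retained PacI sites. According to the depositor, it consists of a 2x35S promoter, the short tandem target mimic (STTM), a 35S terminator and CmR. The feature table agrees with this: an enhanced CaMV 35S promoter spans the sequence origin, followed by an unannotated gap where the STTM presumably lies, then the CaMV poly(A) signal and the CmR cassette. An STTM is a non-coding transcript with two miRNA-binding sites joined by a short spacer. These sites are typically designed to resist cleavage, so the transcript captures the miRNA and triggers its degradation. The record does not detail the design of this particular mimic.

Also between the nopaline-type left and right borders is a bar gene under the mannopine synthase promoter and terminator. It confers Basta (phosphinothricin) resistance for selecting transformed plants. An OCS terminator and a lacZα fragment remain from the parent vector. The many short "ori fragment" annotations flanking the insert are probably spurious matches. The construct is suited to Agrobacterium-mediated transformation for loss-of-function study of miR841a/b.
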