Features (pLannotate 1.2.2; 35 found; start..end, strand, type, name):
      1..346     +  promoter       CaMV 35S promoter: strong constitutive promoter from cauliflower mosaic virus
    298..344     +  promoter       minimal CaMV 35S promoter: minimal 35S promoter from cauliflower mosaic virus
    507..683     +  polyA_signal   CaMV poly(A) signal: cauliflower mosaic virus polyadenylation signal
   1245..1263    -  promoter       SP6 promoter: promoter for bacteriophage SP6 RNA polymerase
   1328..1987    -  CDS            CmR: chloramphenicol acetyltransferase; cat; confers resistance to chloramphenicol
   1988..2024    -  promoter       cat promoter (fragment): promoter of the E. coli cat gene encoding chloramphenicol acetyltransferase
   2024..2052    -  promoter       tet promoter: E. coli promoter for tetracycline efflux protein gene
   2114..2282    -  rep_origin     ori (fragment): high-copy-number ColE1/pMB1/pBR322/pUC origin of replication
   2289..2313    +  rep_origin     ori (fragment): high-copy-number ColE1/pMB1/pBR322/pUC origin of replication
   2337..2361    +  rep_origin     ori (fragment): high-copy-number ColE1/pMB1/pBR322/pUC origin of replication
   2385..2403    +  rep_origin     ori (fragment): high-copy-number ColE1/pMB1/pBR322/pUC origin of replication
   2403..2425    +  rep_origin     ori (fragment): high-copy-number ColE1/pMB1/pBR322/pUC origin of replication
   2458..3165    +  terminator     OCS terminator: octopine synthase terminator
   3166..3186    +  misc_feature   MCS (fragment): pUC18/19 multiple cloning site
   3189..3343    +  CDS            lacZα (fragment): LacZα fragment of β-galactosidase; lacZ fragment
   3409..3433    +  misc_feature   RB T-DNA repeat: right border repeat from nopaline C58 T-DNA
   3773..4174    +  CDS            Y4CG_SINFN (fragment): Protein inferred from homology: Swiss-Prot protein existence level 3. From Sinorhizobium fredii (strain NBRC 101917 / NGR234).
   4734..5363    +  CDS            pVS1 StaA: stability protein from the Pseudomonas plasmid pVS1 (Heeb et al., 2000)
   5792..6865    +  CDS            pVS1 RepA: replication protein from the Pseudomonas plasmid pVS1 (Heeb et al., 2000)
   6931..7125    +  rep_origin     pVS1 oriV: origin of replication for the Pseudomonas plasmid pVS1 (Heeb et al., 2000)
   7328..7367    +  CDS            rop (fragment): Rop protein, which maintains plasmids at low copy number; rop
   7469..7609    +  misc_feature   bom: basis of mobility region from pBR322
   7795..8383    -  rep_origin     ori: high-copy-number ColE1/pMB1/pBR322/pUC origin of replication
   8470..9264    -  CDS            KanR: aminoglycoside phosphotransferase; aphA-3; confers resistance to kanamycin
   9689..9713    +  misc_feature   LB T-DNA repeat: left border repeat from nopaline C58 T-DNA
   9799..10051   -  terminator     MAS terminator: mannopine synthase terminator
  10064..10612   -  CDS            bar: PAT_STRHY - Experimental evidence at protein level: Swiss-Prot protein existence level 1. Inactivates phosphinothricin (PPT) by transfer of an acetyl group from acetyl CoA. Can also acetylate demethylphosphinothricin but not PTT or glutamate. This enzyme is an effector of phosphinothricin tripeptide (PTT or bialaphos) resistance. From Streptomyces hygroscopicus. Introduced by genetic manipulation and expressed in glufosinate-tolerant maize by Dekalb Genetics.
  10618..10998   -  promoter       MAS promoter: mannopine synthase promoter (Velten et al., 1984)
  11044..11063   -  rep_origin     ori (fragment): high-copy-number ColE1/pMB1/pBR322/pUC origin of replication
  11060..11084   -  rep_origin     ori (fragment): high-copy-number ColE1/pMB1/pBR322/pUC origin of replication
  11092..11111   -  rep_origin     ori (fragment): high-copy-number ColE1/pMB1/pBR322/pUC origin of replication
  11108..11132   -  rep_origin     ori (fragment): high-copy-number ColE1/pMB1/pBR322/pUC origin of replication
  11140..11181   -  rep_origin     ori (fragment): high-copy-number ColE1/pMB1/pBR322/pUC origin of replication
  11286..11304   +  promoter       T7 promoter: promoter for bacteriophage T7 RNA polymerase
  11325..11372   +  promoter       CaMV 35S promoter (enhanced) (fragment): cauliflower mosaic virus 35S promoter with a duplicated enhancer region
>Addgene plasmid #84167 | pFGC5941-PacI-ath-STTM841a/b-5P | addgene full sequence | sequence record 167592 | Addgene NGS Result
TGAGACTTTTCAACAAAGGGTAATTTCGGGAAACCTCCTCGGATTCCATTGCCCAGCTATCTGTCACTTC
ATCGAAAGGACAGTGGAAAAGGAAGGTGGCTCCTACAAATGCCATCATTGCGATAAAGGAAAGGCTATCA
TTCAAGATGCCTCTGCCGACAGTGGTCCCAAAGATGGACCCCCACCCACGAGGAGCATCGTGGAAAAAGA
AGACGTTCCAACCACGTCTTCAAAGCAAGTGGATTGATGTGACATCTCCACTGACATAAGGGATGACGCA
CAACCCCACTATCCTTCGCAAGACCCTTCCTCTATATAAGGAAGTTCATTTCATTTGGAGAGGACAGCCC
AAGCTTTTCAGTTTCAAGTCGTGGCTCGTAGTTGTTGTTGTTATGGTCTAATTTAAATATGGTCTAAAGA
AGAAGAATTTCAGTTTCCAGTCGTGGCTCGTAGAATTCGGTACGCTGAAATCACCAGTCTCTCTCTACAA
ATCTATCCCTCTCTATTTTCTCCATAAATAATGTGTGAGTAGTTTCCCGATAAGGGAAATTAGGGTTCTT
ATAGGGTTTCGCTCATGTGTTGAGCATATAAGAAACCCTTAGTATGTATTTGTATTTGTAAAATACTTCT
ATCAATAAAATTTCTAATTCCTAAAACCAAAATCCAGTACTAAAATCCAGATCTCCTAAAGTCCCTATAG
ATCTTTGTCGTGAATATAAACCAGACACGAGACGACTAGACCTGGAGCCCAGACGCCGTTCGAAGCTAGA
AGTACCGCTTAGGCAGGAGGCCGTTAGGGAAAAGATGCTAAGGCAGGGTTGGTTACGTTGACTCCCCCGT
AGGTTTGGTTTAAATATGATGAAGTGGACGGAAGGAAGGAGGAAGACAAGGAAGGATAAGGTTGCAGGCC
CTGTGCAAGGTAAGAGGATGGAAATTTGATAGAGGTACGCTACTATACTTATACTATACGCTAAGGGAAT
GATTGTATTTATACCCTATACCCCCTAATAACCCCTTATCAATTTAAGAAATAATCCGCATAAGCCCCCG
CTTAAAAATTGGTATCAGAGCCATGAATAGGTCTATGACCAAAACTCAAGAGGATAAAACCTCACCAAAA
TACGAAAGAGTCCTTAACTCTAAAGATAAAAGATCTTTCAAGATCAAAACTAGTTCCCTCACACCGGTGA
CGGGGATCGCATGCGACCTCTAGACCATCACATTGGAGCTTCGGCTGCTCGAGTTCTATAGTGTCACCTA
AATCGTATGTGTATGATACATAAGGTTATGCATTAATTGTAGCCGCGTTCTTACGTCGACGTACCAATTA
CGCCCCGCCCTGTCACTCATCGCAGTACTGTTGTAATTCATTAAGCATTCTGCCGACATGGAAGCCATCA
CAAACGGCATGATGAACCTGAATCGCCAGCGGCATCAGCACCTTGTCGCCTTGCGTATAATATTTGCCCA
TGGTGAAAACGGGGGCGAAGAAGTTGTCCATATTGGCCACGTTTAAATCAAAACTGGTGAAACTCACCCA
GGGATTGGCTGAGACGAAAAACATATTCTCAATAAACCCTTTAGGGAAATAGGCCAGGTTTTCACCGTAA
CACGCCACATCTTGCGAATATATGTGTAGAAACTGCCGGAAATCGTCGTGGTATTCACTCCAGAGCGATG
AAAACGTTTCAGTTTGCTCATGGAAAACGGTGTAACAAGGGTGAACACTATCCCATATTACCAGCTCACC
GTCTTTCATTGCCATACGGAACTCCGGATGAGCATTCATCAGGCGGGCAAGAATGTGAATAAAGGCCGGA
TAAAACTTGTGCTTATTTTTCTTTACGGTCTTTAAAAAGGCCGTAATATCCAGCTGAACGGTCTGGTTAT
AGGTACATTGAGCAACTGACTGAAATGCCTCAAAATGTTCTTTACGATGCCATTGGGATATATCAACGGT
GGTATATCCAGTGATTTCTTTCTCCATTTTAGCTTCCTTAGCTCCTGAAAATCTCGATAACTCATTAAAG
CTTATCGATGATAAGCTGTCAAACATGAGAATTTAGCCCGCCTAATGAGCGGGCTTTTTGTTGTGATCCG
CGTTGCTGGCGTTTTTCCATAGGCTCCGCCCCCCTGACGAGCATCACAAAAATCGACGCTCAAGTCAGAG
GTGGCGAAACCCGACAGGACTATAAAGATACCAGGCGTTTCCCCCCTGGAAGCTCCCTCGTGCGCTCTCC
TGTTCCGACCCTGCCGCTTACCGGATACCTGTCCGCCTTTCTTAATTAAGAAAGGCGGACAGGTATCCGG
TAATCTGCTGCTTGCAAACTTAATTAAGAAAGGCGGACAGGTATCCGGTAATCTGCTGCTTGCAAACTTA
ATTAAGAAAGGCGGACAGGTATCGCGTAATCTGCTGCTTGCAAACTTAATTAAGACCCGGGACTAGTCCC
TAGAGTCCTGCTTTAATGAGATATGCGAGACGCCTATGATCGCATGATATTTGCTTTCAATTCTGTTGTG
CACGTTGTAAAAAACCTGAGCATGTGTAGCTCAGATCCTTACCGCCGGTTTCGGTTCATTCTAATGAATA
TATCACCCGTTACTATCGTATTTTTATGAATAATATTCTCCGTTCAATTTACTGATTGTACCCTACTACT
TATATGTACAATATTAAAATGAAAACAATATATTGTGCTGAATAGGTTTATAGCGACATCTATGATAGAG
CGCCACAATAACAAACAATTGCGTTTTATTATTACAAATCCAATTTTAAAAAAAGCGGCAGAACCGGTCA
AACCTAAAAGACTGATTACATAAATCTTATTCAAATTTCAAAAGTGCCCCAGGGGCTAGTATCTACGACA
CACCGAGCGGCGAACTAATAACGCTCACTGAAGGGAACTCCGGTTCCCCGCCGGCGCGCATGGGTGAGAT
TCCTTGAAGTTGAGTATTGGCCGTCCGCTCTACCGAAAGTTACGGGCACCATTCAACCCGGTCCAGCACG
GCGGCCGGGTAACCGACTTGCTGCCCCGAGAATTATGCAGCATTTTTTTGGTGTATGTGGGCCCCAAATG
AAGTGCAGGTCAAACCTTGACAGTGACGACAAATCGTTGGGCGGGTCCAGGGCGAATTTTGCGACAACAT
GTCGAGGCTCAGCAGGACCTGCAGGCATGCAAGCTTGGCACTGGCCGTCGTTTTACAACGTCGTGACTGG
GAAAACCCTGGCGTTACCCAACTTAATCGCCTTGCAGCACATCCCCCTTTCGCCAGCTGGCGTAATAGCG
AAGAGGCCCGCACCGATCGCCCTTCCCAACAGTTGCGCAGCCTGAATGGCGAATGCTAGAGCAGCTTGAG
CTTGGATCAGATTGTCGTTTCCCGCCTTCAGTTTAAACTATCAGTGTTTGACAGGATATATTGGCGGGTA
AACCTAAGAGAAAAGAGCGTTTATTAGAATAATCGGATATTTAAAAGGGCGTGAAAAGGTTTATCCGTTC
GTCCATTTGTATGTGCATGCCAACCACAGGGTTCCCCTCGGGATCAAAGTACTTTGATCCAACCCCTCCG
CTGCTATAGTGCAGTCGGCTTCTGACGTTCAGTGCAGCCGTCTTCTGAAAACGACATGTCGCACAAGTCC
TAAGTTACGCGACAGGCTGCCGCCCTGCCCTTTTCCTGGCGTTTTCTTGTCGCGTGTTTTAGTCGCATAA
AGTAGAATACTTGCGACTAGAACCGGAGACATTACGCCATGAACAAGAGCGCCGCCGCTGGCCTGCTGGG
CTATGCCCGCGTCAGCACCGACGACCAGGACTTGACCAACCAACGGGCCGAACTGCACGCGGCCGGCTGC
ACCAAGCTGTTTTCCGAGAAGATCACCGGCACCAGGCGCGACCGCCCGGAGCTGGCCAGGATGCTTGACC
ACCTACGCCCTGGCGACGTTGTGACAGTGACCAGGCTAGACCGCCTGGCCCGCAGCACCCGCGACCTACT
GGACATTGCCGAGCGCATCCAGGAGGCCGGCGCGGGCCTGCGTAGCCTGGCAGAGCCGTGGGCCGACACC
ACCACGCCGGCCGGCCGCATGGTGTTGACCGTGTTCGCCGGCATTGCCGAGTTCGAGCGTTCCCTAATCA
TCGACCGCACCCGGAGCGGGCGCGAGGCCGCCAAGGCCCGAGGCGTGAAGTTTGGCCCCCGCCCTACCCT
CACCCCGGCACAGATCGCGCACGCCCGCGAGCTGATCGACCAGGAAGGCCGCACCGTGAAAGAGGCGGCT
GCACTGCTTGGCGTGCATCGCTCGACCCTGTACCGCGCACTTGAGCGCAGCGAGGAAGTGACGCCCACCG
AGGCCAGGCGGCGCGGTGCCTTCCGTGAGGACGCATTGACCGAGGCCGACGCCCTGGCGGCCGCCGAGAA
TGAACGCCAAGAGGAACAAGCATGAAACCGCACCAGGACGGCCAGGACGAACCGTTTTTCATTACCGAAG
AGATCGAGGCGGAGATGATCGCGGCCGGGTACGTGTTCGAGCCGCCCGCGCACGTCTCAACCGTGCGGCT
GCATGAAATCCTGGCCGGTTTGTCTGATGCCAAGCTGGCGGCCTGGCCGGCCAGCTTGGCCGCTGAAGAA
ACCGAGCGCCGCCGTCTAAAAAGGTGATGTGTATTTGAGTAAAACAGCTTGCGTCATGCGGTCGCTGCGT
ATATGATGCGATGAGTAAATAAACAAATACGCAAGGGGAACGCATGAAGGTTATCGCTGTACTTAACCAG
AAAGGCGGGTCAGGCAAGACGACCATCGCAACCCATCTAGCCCGCGCCCTGCAACTCGCCGGGGCCGATG
TTCTGTTAGTCGATTCCGATCCCCAGGGCAGTGCCCGCGATTGGGCGGCCGTGCGGGAAGATCAACCGCT
AACCGTTGTCGGCATCGACCGCCCGACGATTGACCGCGACGTGAAGGCCATCGGCCGGCGCGACTTCGTA
GTGATCGACGGAGCGCCCCAGGCGGCGGACTTGGCTGTGTCCGCGATCAAGGCAGCCGACTTCGTGCTGA
TTCCGGTGCAGCCAAGCCCTTACGACATATGGGCCACCGCCGACCTGGTGGAGCTGGTTAAGCAGCGCAT
TGAGGTCACGGATGGAAGGCTACAAGCGGCCTTTGTCGTGTCGCGGGCGATCAAAGGCACGCGCATCGGC
GGTGAGGTTGCCGAGGCGCTGGCCGGGTACGAGCTGCCCATTCTTGAGTCCCGTATCACGCAGCGCGTGA
GCTACCCAGGCACTGCCGCCGCCGGCACAACCGTTCTTGAATCAGAACCCGAGGGCGACGCTGCCCGCGA
GGTCCAGGCGCTGGCCGCTGAAATTAAATCAAAACTCATTTGAGTTAATGAGGTAAAGAGAAAATGAGCA
AAAGCACAAACACGCTAAGTGCCGGCCGTCCGAGCGCACGCAGCAGCAAGGCTGCAACGTTGGCCAGCCT
GGCAGACACGCCAGCCATGAAGCGGGTCAACTTTCAGTTGCCGGCGGAGGATCACACCAAGCTGAAGATG
TACGCGGTACGCCAAGGCAAGACCATTACCGAGCTGCTATCTGAATACATCGCGCAGCTACCAGAGTAAA
TGAGCAAATGAATAAATGAGTAGATGAATTTTAGCGGCTAAAGGAGGCGGCATGGAAAATCAAGAACAAC
CAGGCACCGACGCCGTGGAATGCCCCATGTGTGGAGGAACGGGCGGTTGGCCAGGCGTAAGCGGCTGGGT
TGCCTGCCGGCCCTGCAATGGCACTGGAACCCCCAAGCCCGAGGAATCGGCGTGAGCGGTCGCAAACCAT
CCGGCCCGGTACAAATCGGCGCGGCGCTGGGTGATGACCTGGTGGAGAAGTTGAAGGCCGCGCAGGCCGC
CCAGCGGCAACGCATCGAGGCAGAAGCACGCCCCGGTGAATCGTGGCAAGCGGCCGCTGATCGAATCCGC
AAAGAATCCCGGCAACCGCCGGCAGCCGGTGCGCCGTCGATTAGGAAGCCGCCCAAGGGCGACGAGCAAC
CAGATTTTTTCGTTCCGATGCTCTATGACGTGGGCACCCGCGATAGTCGCAGCATCATGGACGTGGCCGT
TTTCCGTCTGTCGAAGCGTGACCGACGAGCTGGCGAGGTGATCCGCTACGAGCTTCCAGACGGGCACGTA
GAGGTTTCCGCAGGGCCGGCCGGCATGGCCAGTGTGTGGGATTACGACCTGGTACTGATGGCGGTTTCCC
ATCTAACCGAATCCATGAACCGATACCGGGAAGGGAAGGGAGACAAGCCCGGCCGCGTGTTCCGTCCACA
CGTTGCGGACGTACTCAAGTTCTGCCGGCGAGCCGATGGCGGAAAGCAGAAAGACGACCTGGTAGAAACC
TGCATTCGGTTAAACACCACGCACGTTGCCATGCAGCGTACGAAGAAGGCCAAGAACGGCCGCCTGGTGA
CGGTATCCGAGGGTGAAGCCTTGATTAGCCGCTACAAGATCGTAAAGAGCGAAACCGGGCGGCCGGAGTA
CATCGAGATCGAGCTAGCTGATTGGATGTACCGCGAGATCACAGAAGGCAAGAACCCGGACGTGCTGACG
GTTCACCCCGATTACTTTTTGATCGATCCCGGCATCGGCCGTTTTCTCTACCGCCTGGCACGCCGCGCCG
CAGGCAAGGCAGAAGCCAGATGGTTGTTCAAGACGATCTACGAACGCAGTGGCAGCGCCGGAGAGTTCAA
GAAGTTCTGTTTCACCGTGCGCAAGCTGATCGGGTCAAATGACCTGCCGGAGTACGATTTGAAGGAGGAG
GCGGGGCAGGCTGGCCCGATCCTAGTCATGCGCTACCGCAACCTGATCGAGGGCGAAGCATCCGCCGGTT
CCTAATGTACGGAGCAGATGCTAGGGCAAATTGCCCTAGCAGGGGAAAAAGGTCGAAAAGGTCTCTTTCC
TGTGGATAGCACGTACATTGGGAACCCAAAGCCGTACATTGGGAACCGGAACCCGTACATTGGGAACCCA
AAGCCGTACATTGGGAACCGGTCACACATGTAAGTGACTGATATAAAAGAGAAAAAAGGCGATTTTTCCG
CCTAAAACTCTTTAAAACTTATTAAAACTCTTAAAACCCGCCTGGCCTGTGCATAACTGTCTGGCCAGCG
CACAGCCGAAGAGCTGCAAAAAGCGCCTACCCTTCGGTCGCTGCGCTCCCTACGCCCCGCCGCTTCGCGT
CGGCCTATCGCGGCCGCTGGCCGCTCAAAAATGGCTGGCCTACGGCCAGGCAATCTACCAGGGCGCGGAC
AAGCCGCGCCGTCGCCACTCGACCGCCGGCGCCCACATCAAGGCACCCTGCCTCGCGCGTTTCGGTGATG
ACGGTGAAAACCTCTGACACATGCAGCTCCCGGAGACGGTCACAGCTTGTCTGTAAGCGGATGCCGGGAG
CAGACAAGCCCGTCAGGGCGCGTCAGCGGGTGTTGGCGGGTGTCGGGGCGCAGCCATGACCCAGTCACGT
AGCGATAGCGGAGTGTATACTGGCTTAACTATGCGGCATCAGAGCAGATTGTACTGAGAGTGCACCATAT
GCGGTGTGAAATACCGCACAGATGCGTAAGGAGAAAATACCGCATCAGGCGCTCTTCCGCTTCCTCGCTC
ACTGACTCGCTGCGCTCGGTCGTTCGGCTGCGGCGAGCGGTATCAGCTCACTCAAAGGCGGTAATACGGT
TATCCACAGAATCAGGGGATAACGCAGGAAAGAACATGTGAGCAAAAGGCCAGCAAAAGGCCAGGAACCG
TAAAAAGGCCGCGTTGCTGGCGTTTTTCCATAGGCTCCGCCCCCCTGACGAGCATCACAAAAATCGACGC
TCAAGTCAGAGGTGGCGAAACCCGACAGGACTATAAAGATACCAGGCGTTTCCCCCTGGAAGCTCCCTCG
TGCGCTCTCCTGTTCCGACCCTGCCGCTTACCGGATACCTGTCCGCCTTTCTCCCTTCGGGAAGCGTGGC
GCTTTCTCATAGCTCACGCTGTAGGTATCTCAGTTCGGTGTAGGTCGTTCGCTCCAAGCTGGGCTGTGTG
CACGAACCCCCCGTTCAGCCCGACCGCTGCGCCTTATCCGGTAACTATCGTCTTGAGTCCAACCCGGTAA
GACACGACTTATCGCCACTGGCAGCAGCCACTGGTAACAGGATTAGCAGAGCGAGGTATGTAGGCGGTGC
TACAGAGTTCTTGAAGTGGTGGCCTAACTACGGCTACACTAGAAGGACAGTATTTGGTATCTGCGCTCTG
CTGAAGCCAGTTACCTTCGGAAAAAGAGTTGGTAGCTCTTGATCCGGCAAACAAACCACCGCTGGTAGCG
GTGGTTTTTTTGTTTGCAAGCAGCAGATTACGCGCAGAAAAAAAGGATCTCAAGAAGATCCTTTGATCTT
TTCTACGGGGTCTGACGCTCAGTGGAACGAAAACTCACGTTAAGGGATTTTGGTCATGCATTCTAGGTAC
TAAAACAATTCATCCAGTAAAATATAATATTTTATTTTCTCCCAATCAGGCTTGATCCCCAGTAAGTCAA
AAAATAGCTCGACATACTGTTCTTCCCCGATATCCTCCCTGATCGACCGGACGCAGAAGGCAATGTCATA
CCACTTGTCCGCCCTGCCGCTTCTCCCAAGATCAATAAAGCCACTTACTTTGCCATCTTTCACAAAGATG
TTGCTGTCTCCCAGGTCGCCGTGGGAAAAGACAAGTTCCTCTTCGGGCTTTTCCGTCTTTAAAAAATCAT
ACAGCTCGCGCGGATCTTTAAATGGAGTGTCTTCTTCCCAGTTTTCGCAATCCACATCGGCCAGATCGTT
ATTCAGTAAGTAATCCAATTCGGCTAAGCGGCTGTCTAAGCTATTCGTATAGGGACAATCCGATATGTCG
ATGGAGTGAAAGAGCCTGATGCACTCCGCATACAGCTCGATAATCTTTTCAGGGCTTTGTTCATCTTCAT
ACTCTTCCGAGCAAAGGACGCCATCGGCCTCACTCATGAGCAGATTGCTCCAGCCATCATGCCGTTCAAA
GTGCAGGACCTTTGGAACAGGCAGCTTTCCTTCCAGCCATAGCATCATGTCCTTTTCCCGTTCCACATCA
TAGGTGGTCCCTTTATACCGGCTGTCCGTCATTTTTAAATATAGGTTTTCATTTTCTCCCACCAGCTTAT
ATACCTTAGCAGGAGACATTCCTTCCGTATCTTTTACGCAGCGGTATTTTTCGATCAGTTTTTTCAATTC
CGGTGATATTCTCATTTTAGCCATTTATTATTTCCTTCCTCTTTTCTACAGTATTTAAAGATACCCCAAG
AAGCTAATTATAACAAGACGAACTCCAATTCACTGTTCCTTGCATTCTAAAACCTTAAATACCAGAAAAC
AGCTTTTTCAAAGTTGTTTTCAAAGTTGGCGTATAACATAGTATCGACGGAGCCGATTTTGAAACCGCGG
TGATCACAGGCAGCAACGCTCTGTCATCGTTACAATCAACATGCTACCCTCCGCGAGATCATCCGTGTTT
CAAACCCGGCAGCTTAGTTGCCGTTCTTCCGAATAGCATCGGTAACATGAGCAAAGTCTGCCGCCTTACA
ACGGCTCTCCCGCTGACGCCGTCCCGGACTGATGGGCTGCCTGTATCGAGTGGTGATTTTGTGCCGAGCT
GCCGGTCGGGGAGCTGTTGGCTGGCTGGTGGCAGGATATATTGTGGTGTAAACAAATTGACGCTTAGACA
ACTTAATAACACATTGCGGACGTTTTTAATGTACTGAATTAACGCCGAATTAATTCGAGCTCGGATCTGA
TAATTTATTTGAAAATTCATAAGAAAAGCAAACGTTACATGAATTGATGAAACAATACAAAGACAGATAA
AGCCACGCACATTTAGGATATTGGCCGAGATTACTGAATATTGAGTAAGATCACGGAATTTCTGACAGGA
GCATGTCTTCAATTCAGCCCAAATGGCAGTTGAAATACTCAAACCGCCCCATATGCAGGAGCGGATCATT
CATTGTTTGTTTGGTTGCCTTTGCCAACATGGGAGTCCAAGATTCTGCAGTCAAATCTCGGTGACGGGCA
GGACCGGACGGGGCGGTACCGGCAGGCTGAAGTCCAGCTGCCAGAAACCCACGTCATGCCAGTTCCCGTG
CTTGAAGCCGGCCGCCCGCAGCATGCCGCGGGGGGCATATCCGAGCGCCTCGTGCATGCGCACGCTCGGG
TCGTTGGGCAGCCCGATGACAGCGACCACGCTCTTGAAGCCCTGTGCCTCCAGGGACTTCAGCAGGTGGG
TGTAGAGCGTGGAGCCCAGTCCCGTCCGCTGGTGGCGGGGGGAGACGTACACGGTCGACTCGGCCGTCCA
GTCGTAGGCGTTGCGTGCCTTCCAGGGGCCCGCGTAGGCGATGCCGGCGACCTCGCCGTCCACCTCGGCG
ACGAGCCAGGGATAGCGCTCCCGCAGACGGACGAGGTCGTCCGTCCACTCCTGCGGTTCCTGCGGCTCGG
TACGGAAGTTGACCGTGCTTGTCTCGATGTAGTGGTTGACGATGGTGCAGACCGCCGGCATGTCCGCCTC
GGTGGCACGGCGGATGTCGGCCGGGCGTCGTTCTGGGCTCATCGATTCGATTTGGTGTATCGAGATTGGT
TATGAAATTCAGATGCTAGTGTAATGTATTGGTAATTTGGGAAGATATAATAGGAAGCAAGGCTATTTAT
CCATTTCTGAAAAGGCGAAATGGCGTCACCGCGAGCGTCACGCGCATTCCGTTCTTGCTGTAAAGCGTTG
TTTGGTACACTTTTGACTAGCGAGGCTTGGCGTGTCAGCGTATCTATTCAAAAGTCGTTAATGGCTGCGG
ATCAAGAAAAAGTTGGAATAGAAACAGAATACCCGCGAAATTCAGGCCCGGTTGCCATGTCCTACACGCC
GAAATAAACGACCAAATTAGTAGAAAAATAAAAACTGACTCGGATACTTACGTCACGTCTTGCGCACTGA
TTTGAAAAATCTCAGAATTCATGGATCCTAGGTGAGTCTAGAGAGTTAATTAAGTTTGCAAGCAGCAGAT
TACCGGATACCTGTCCGCCTTTCTTAATTAAGTTTGCAAGCAGCAGATTACCGGATACCTGTCCGCCTTT
CTTAATTAAGTTTGCAAGCAGCAGATTACGCGCAGAAAAAAAGGATCTCAAGGAGATCCTTTGGATCACA
AAAAAAAAGCCCGCTCATTAGGCGGGTTAAATTCCCGGGTACTGCAGCCGATTCATTAATGCAGGTTAAC
CTGGCTTATCGAAATTAATACGACTCACTATAGGGAGACCGGCAGATCTGATCCCTACTCCAAAAATGTC
AAAGATACAGTCTCAGAAGACCAAAGGGCTAT
