>Addgene plasmid #84167 | pFGC5941-PacI-ath-STTM841a/b-5P | depositor partial sequence | sequence record 160723 | STTM
TTCAGTTTCAAGTCGTGGCTCGTAGTTGTTGTTGTTATGGTCTAATTTAAATATGGTCTAAAGAAGAAGA
ATTTCAGTTTCCAGTCGTGGCTCGTA
